>Addgene plasmid #100153 | p7127 pHAGE-P-CMVt-N-HA-GAW-FTL | addgene full sequence | sequence record 194480 | Addgene NGS Result
CAAAGGATCTTCTTGAGATCCTTTTTTTCTGCGCGTAATCTGCTGCTTGCAAACAAAAAAACCACCGCTA
CCAGCGGTGGTTTGTTTGCCGGATCAAGAGCTACCAACTCTTTTTCCGAAGGTAACTGGCTTCAGCAGAG
CGCAGATACCAAATACTGTTCTTCTAGTGTAGCCGTAGTTAGGCCACCACTTCAAGAACTCTGTAGCACC
GCCTACATACCTCGCTCTGCTAATCCTGTTACCAGTGGCTGCTGCCAGTGGCGATAAGTCGTGTCTTACC
GGGTTGGACTCAAGACGATAGTTACCGGATAAGGCGCAGCGGTCGGGCTGAACGGGGGGTTCGTGCACAC
AGCCCAGCTTGGAGCGAACGACCTACACCGAACTGAGATACCTACAGCGTGAGCTATGAGAAAGCGCCAC
GCTTCCCGAAGGGAGAAAGGCGGACAGGTATCCGGTAAGCGGCAGGGTCGGAACAGGAGAGCGCACGAGG
GAGCTTCCAGGGGGAAACGCCTGGTATCTTTATAGTCCTGTCGGGTTTCGCCACCTCTGACTTGAGCGTC
GATTTTTGTGATGCTCGTCAGGGGGGCGGAGCCTATGGAAAAACGCCAGCAACGCGGCCTTTTTACGGTT
CCTGGCCTTTTGCTGGCCTTTTGCTCACATGTTCTTTCCTGCGTTATCCCCTGATTCTGTGGATAACCGT
ATTACCGCCTTTGAGTGAGCTGATACCGCTCGCCGCAGCCGAACGACCGAGCGCAGCGAGTCAGTGAGCG
AGGAAGCGGAAGAGCGCCCAATACGCAAACCGCCTCTCCCCGCGCGTTGGCCGATTCATTAATGCAGCAA
GCTCATGGCTGACTAATTTTTTTTATTTATGCAGAGGCCGAGGCCGCCTCGGCCTCTGAGCTATTCCAGA
AGTAGTGAGGAGGCTTTTTTGGAGGCCTAGGCTTTTGCAAAAAGCTCCCCGTGGCACGACAGGTTTCCCG
ACTGGAAAGCGGGCAGTGAGCGCAACGCAATTAATGTGAGTTAGCTCACTCATTAGGCACCCCAGGCTTT
ACACTTTATGCTTCCGGCTCGTATGTTGTGTGGAATTGTGAGCGGATAACAATTTCACACAGGAAACAGC
TATGACATGATTACGAATTTCACAAATAAAGCATTTTTTTCACTGCATTCTAGTTGTGGTTTGTCCAAAC
TCATCAATGTATCTTATCATGTCTGGATCAACTGGATAACTCAAGCTAACCAAAATCATCCCAAACTTCC
CACCCCATACCCTATTACCACTGCCAATTACCTGTGGTTTCATTTACTCTAAACCTGTGATTCCTCTGAA
TTATTTTCATTTTAAAGAAATTGTATTTGTTAAATATGTACTACAAACTTAGTAGTTGGAAGGGCTAATT
CACTCCCAAAGAAGACAAGATATCCTTGATCTGTGGATCTACCACACACAAGGCTACTTCCCTGATTAGC
AGAACTACACACCAGGGCCAGGGGTCAGATATCCACTGACCTTTGGATGGTGCTACAAGCTAGTACCAGT
TGAGCCAGATAAGGTAGAAGAGGCCAATAAAGGAGAGAACACCAGCTTGTTACACCCTGTGAGCCTGCAT
GGGATGGATGACCCGGAGAGAGAAGTGTTAGAGTGGAGGTTTGACAGCCGCCTAGCATTTCATCACGTGG
CCCGAGAGCTGCATCCGGAGTACTTCAAGAACTGCTGATATCGAGCTTGCTACAAGGGACTTTCCGCTGG
GGACTTTCCAGGGAGGCGTGGCCTGGGCGGGACTGGGGAGTGGCGAGCCCTCAGATCCTGCATATAAGCA
GCTGCTTTTTGCCTGTACTGGGTCTCTCTGGTTAGACCAGATCTGAGCCTGGGAGCTCTCTGGCTAACTA
GGGAACCCACTGCTTAAGCCTCAATAAAGCTTGCCTTGAGTGCTTCAAGTAGTGTGTGCCCGTCTGTTGT
GTGACTCTGGTAACTAGAGATCCCTCAGACCCTTTTAGTCAGTGTGGAAAATCTCTAGCAGTGGCGCCCG
AACAGGGACTTGAAAGCGAAAGGGAAACCAGAGGAGCTCTCTCGACGCAGGACTCGGCTTGCTGAAGCGC
GCACGGCAAGAGGCGAGGGGCGGCGACTGGTGAGTACGCCAAAAATTTTGACTAGCGGAGGCTAGAAGGA
GAGAGATGGGTGCGAGAGCGTCAGTATTAAGCGGGGGAGAATTAGATCGCGATGGGAAAAAATTCGGTTA
AGGCCAGGGGGAAAGAAAAAATATAAATTAAAACATATAGTATGGGCAAGCAGGGAGCTAGAACGATTCG
CAGTTAATCCTGGCCTGTTAGAAACATCAGAAGGCTGTAGACAAATACTGGGACAGCTACAACCATCCCT
TCAGACAGGATCAGAAGAACTTAGATCATTATATAATACAGTAGCAACCCTCTATTGTGTGCATCAAAGG
ATAGAGATAAAAGACACCAAGGAAGCTTTAGACAAGATAGAGGAAGAGCAAAACAAAAGTAAGACCACCG
CACAGCAAGCGGCCGGCCGCTGATCTTCAGACCTGGAGGAGGAGATATGAGGGACAATTGGAGAAGTGAA
TTATATAAATATAAAGTAGTAAAAATTGAACCATTAGGAGTAGCACCCACCAAGGCAAAGAGAAGAGTGG
TGCAGAGAGAAAAAAGAGCAGTGGGAATAGGAGCTTTGTTCCTTGGGTTCTTGGGAGCAGCAGGAAGCAC
TATGGGCGCAGCGTCAATGACGCTGACGGTACAGGCCAGACAATTATTGTCTGGTATAGTGCAGCAGCAG
AACAATTTGCTGAGGGCTATTGAGGCGCAACAGCATCTGTTGCAACTCACAGTCTGGGGCATCAAGCAGC
TCCAGGCAAGAATCCTGGCTGTGGAAAGATACCTAAAGGATCAACAGCTCCTGGGGATTTGGGGTTGCTC
TGGAAAACTCATTTGCACCACTGCTGTGCCTTGGAATGCTAGTTGGAGTAATAAATCTCTGGAACAGATT
TGGAATCACACGACCTGGATGGAGTGGGACAGAGAAATTAACAATTACACAAGCTTAATACACTCCTTAA
TTGAAGAATCGCAAAACCAGCAAGAAAAGAATGAACAAGAATTATTGGAATTAGATAAATGGGCAAGTTT
GTGGAATTGGTTTAACATAACAAATTGGCTGTGGTATATAAAATTATTCATAATGATAGTAGGAGGCTTG
GTAGGTTTAAGAATAGTTTTTGCTGTACTTTCTATAGTGAATAGAGTTAGGCAGGGATATTCACCATTAT
CGTTTCAGACCCACCTCCCAACCCCGAGGGGACCCGACAGGCCCGAAGGAATAGAAGAAGAAGGTGGAGA
GAGAGACAGAGACAGATCCATTCGATTAGTGAACGGATCTCGACGGTATCGCCGAATTCACAAATGGCAG
TATTCATCCACAATTTTAAAAGAAAAGGGGGGATTGGGGGGTACAGTGCAGGGGAAAGAATAGTAGACAT
AATAGCAACAGACATACAAACTAAAGAATTACAAAAACAAATTACAAAAATTCAAAATTTTCGGGTTTAT
TACAGGGACAGCAGAGATCCAGTTTGGACTAGTGGAGTTCCGCGTTACATAACTTACGGTAAATGGCCCG
CCTGGCTGACCGCCCAACGACCCCCGCCCATTGACGTCAATAATGACGTATGTTCCCATAGTAACGCCAA
TAGGGACTTTCCATTGACGTCAATGGGTGGAGTATTTACGGTAAACTGCCCACTTGGCAGTACATCAAGT
GTATCATATGCCAAGTACGCCCCCTATTGACGTCAATGACGGTAAATGGCCCGCCTGGCATTATGCCCAG
TACATGACCTTATGGGACTTTCCTACTTGGCAGTACATCTACGTATTAGTCATCGCTATTACCATGGTGA
TGCGGTTTTGGCAGTACATCAATGGGCGTGGATAGCGGTTTGACTCACGGGGATTTCCAAGTCTCCACCC
CATTGACGTCAATGGGAGTTTGTTTTGGCACCAAAATCAACGGGACTTTCCAAAATGTCGTAACAACTCC
GCCCCATTGACGCAAATGGGCGGTAGGCGTGTACGGTGGGAGGTCTATATAAGCAGAGCTCTCCCTATCA
GTGATAGAGATCTCCCTATCAGTGATAGAGATCGTCGACGAGCTCGTTTAGTGAACCGTCAGATCGCCTG
GAGACGCCATCCACGCTGTTTTGACCTCCATAGAAGACACCGGGACCGATCCAGCCTCCGGACTCTAGCG
TTTAAACGCTAGCCACCATGGCGTACCCATACGATGTTCCAGATTACGCTGCTCGAGGTTATCAAACAAG
TTTGTACAAAAAAGTTGGCATGAGCTCCCAGATTCGTCAGAATTATTCCACCGACGTGGAGGCAGCCGTC
AACAGCCTGGTCAATTTGTACCTGCAGGCCTCCTACACCTACCTCTCTCTGGGCTTCTATTTCGACCGCG
ATGATGTGGCTCTGGAAGGCGTGAGCCACTTCTTCCGCGAATTGGCCGAGGAGAAGCGCGAGGGCTACGA
GCGTCTCCTGAAGATGCAAAACCAGCGTGGCGGCCGCGCTCTCTTCCAGGACATCAAGAAGCCAGCTGAA
GATGAGTGGGGTAAAACCCCAGACGCCATGAAAGCTGCCATGGCCCTGGAGAAAAAGCTGAACCAGGCCC
TTTTGGATCTTCATGCCCTGGGTTCTGCCCGCACGGACCCCCATCTCTGTGACTTCCTGGAGACTCACTT
CCTAGATGAGGAAGTGAAGCTTATCAAGAAGATGGGTGACCACCTGACCAACCTCCACAGGCTGGGTGGC
CCGGAGGCTGGGCTGGGCGAGTATCTCTTCGAAAGGCTCACTCTCAAGCACGACTACCCAACTTTCTTGT
ACAAAGTGGTTCGATAACGAATTCTACCGGGTAGGGGAGGCGCTTTTCCCAAGGCAGTCTGGAGCATGCG
CTTTAGCAGCCCCGCTGGGCACTTGGCGCTACACAAGTGGCCTCTGGCCTCGCACACATTCCACATCCAC
CGGTAGGCGCCAACCGGCTCCGTTCTTTGGTGGCCCCTTCGCGCCACCTTCTACTCCTCCCCTAGTCAGG
AAGTTCCCCCCCGCCCCGCAGCTCGCGTCGTGCAGGACGTGACAAATGGAAGTAGCACGTCTCACTAGTC
TCGTGCAGATGGACAGCACCGCTGAGCAATGGAAGCGGGTAGGCCTTTGGGGCAGCGGCCAATAGCAGCT
TTGCTCCTTCGCTTTCTGGGCTCAGAGGCTGGGAAGGGGTGGGTCCGGGGGCGGGCTCAGGGGCGGGCTC
AGGGGCGGGGCGGGCGCCCGAAGGTCCTCCGGAGGCCCGGCATTCTGCACGCTTCAAAAGCGCACGTCTG
CCGCGCTGTTCTCCTCTTCCTCATCTCCGGGCCTTTCGACCTGCAGCCCAAGCTTACCATGACCGAGTAC
AAGCCCACGGTGCGCCTCGCCACCCGCGACGACGTCCCCAGGGCCGTACGCACCCTCGCCGCCGCGTTCG
CCGACTACCCCGCCACGCGCCACACCGTCGATCCGGACCGCCACATCGAGCGGGTCACCGAGCTGCAAGA
ACTCTTCCTCACGCGCGTCGGGCTCGACATCGGCAAGGTGTGGGTCGCGGACGACGGCGCCGCGGTGGCG
GTCTGGACCACGCCGGAGAGCGTCGAAGCGGGGGCGGTGTTCGCCGAGATCGGCCCGCGCATGGCCGAGT
TGAGCGGTTCCCGGCTGGCCGCGCAGCAACAGATGGAAGGCCTCCTGGCGCCGCACCGGCCCAAGGAGCC
CGCGTGGTTCCTGGCCACCGTCGGCGTCTCGCCCGACCACCAGGGCAAGGGTCTGGGCAGCGCCGTCGTG
CTCCCCGGAGTGGAGGCGGCCGAGCGCGCCGGGGTGCCCGCCTTCCTGGAGACCTCCGCGCCCCGCAACC
TCCCCTTCTACGAGCGGCTCGGCTTCACCGTCACCGCCGACGTCGAGGTGCCCGAAGGACCGCGCACCTG
GTGCATGACCCGCAAGCCCGGTGCCTGACGCCCGCCCCACGACCCGCAGCGCCCGACCGAAAGGAGCGCA
CGACCCCATGCATCGATAGATCCTAATCAACCTCTGGATTACAAAATTTGTGAAAGATTGACTGGTATTC
TTAACTATGTTGCTCCTTTTACGCTATGTGGATACGCTGCTTTAATGCCTTTGTATCATGCTATTGCTTC
CCGTATGGCTTTCATTTTCTCCTCCTTGTATAAATCCTGGTTGCTGTCTCTTTATGAGGAGTTGTGGCCC
GTTGTCAGGCAACGTGGCGTGGTGTGCACTGTGTTTGCTGACGCAACCCCCACTGGTTGGGGCATTGCCA
CCACCTGTCAGCTCCTTTCCGGGACTTTCGCTTTCCCCCTCCCTATTGCCACGGCGGAACTCATCGCCGC
CTGCCTTGCCCGCTGCTGGACAGGGGCTCGGCTGTTGGGCACTGACAATTCCGTGGTGTTGTCGGGGAAA
TCATCGTCCTTTCCTTGGCTGCTCGCCTGTGTTGCCACCTGGATTCTGCGCGGGACGTCCTTCTGCTACG
TCCCTTCGGCCCTCAATCCAGCGGACCTTCCTTCCCGCGGCCTGCTGCCGGCTCTGCGGCCTCTTCCGCG
TCTTCGCCTTCGCCCTCAGACGAGTCGGATCTCCCTTTGGGCCGCCTCCCCGCCTGAGATCCTTTAAGAC
CAATGACTTACAAGGCAGCTGTAGATCTTAGCCACTTTTTAAAAGAAAAGGGGGGACTGGAAGGGCTAAT
TCACTCCCAACGAAGACAAGATCTGCTTTTTGCTTGTACTGGGTCTCTCTGGTTAGACCAGATCTGAGCC
TGGGAGCTCTCTGGCTAACTAGGGAACCCACTGCTTAAGCCTCAATAAAGCTTGCCTTGAGTGCTTCAAG
TAGTGTGTGCCCGTCTGTTGTGTGACTCTGGTAACTAGAGATCCCTCAGACCCTTTTAGTCAGTGTGGAA
AATCTCTAGCAGTAGTAGTTCATGTCATCTTATTATTCAGTATTTATAACTTGCAAAGAAATGAATATCA
GAGAGTGAGAGGCCCGGGTTAATTAAGGAAAGGGCTAGATCATTCTTGAAGACGAAAGGGCCTCGTGATA
CGCCTATTTTTATAGGTTAATGTCATGATAATAATGGTTTCTTAGACGTCAGGTGGCACTTTTCGGGGAA
ATGTGCGCGGAACCCCTATTTGTTTATTTTTCTAAATACATTCAAATATGTATCCGCTCATGAGACAATA
ACCCTGATAAATGCTTCAATAATATTGAAAAAGGAAGAGTATGAGTATTCAACATTTCCGTGTCGCCCTT
ATTCCCTTTTTTGCGGCATTTTGCCTTCCTGTTTTTGCTCACCCAGAAACGCTGGTGAAAGTAAAAGATG
CTGAAGATCAGTTGGGTGCACGAGTGGGTTACATCGAACTGGATCTCAACAGCGGTAAGATCCTTGAGAG
TTTTCGCCCCGAAGAACGTTTTCCAATGATGAGCACTTTTAAAGTTCTGCTATGTGGCGCGGTATTATCC
CGTGTTGACGCCGGGCAAGAGCAACTCGGTCGCCGCATACACTATTCTCAGAATGACTTGGTTGAGTACT
CACCAGTCACAGAAAAGCATCTTACGGATGGCATGACAGTAAGAGAATTATGCAGTGCTGCCATAACCAT
GAGTGATAACACTGCGGCCAACTTACTTCTGACAACGATCGGAGGACCGAAGGAGCTAACCGCTTTTTTG
CACAACATGGGGGATCATGTAACTCGCCTTGATCGTTGGGAACCGGAGCTGAATGAAGCCATACCAAACG
ACGAGCGTGACACCACGATGCCTGTAGCAATGGCAACAACGTTGCGCAAACTATTAACTGGCGAACTACT
TACTCTAGCTTCCCGGCAACAATTAATAGACTGGATGGAGGCGGATAAAGTTGCAGGACCACTTCTGCGC
TCGGCCCTTCCGGCTGGCTGGTTTATTGCTGATAAATCTGGAGCCGGTGAGCGTGGGTCTCGCGGTATCA
TTGCAGCACTGGGGCCAGATGGTAAGCCCTCCCGTATCGTAGTTATCTACACGACGGGGAGTCAGGCAAC
TATGGATGAACGAAATAGACAGATCGCTGAGATAGGTGCCTCACTGATTAAGCATTGGTAACTGTCAGAC
CAAGTTTACTCATATATACTTTAGATTGATTTAAAACTTCATTTTTAATTTAAAAGGATCTAGGTGAAGA
TCCTTTTTGATAATCTCATGACCAAAATCCCTTAACGTGAGTTTTCGTTCCACTGAGCGTCAGACCCCGT
AGAAAAGAT
Features (pLannotate 1.2.2; 31 found; start..end, strand, type, name):
     13..601     +  rep_origin     ori: high-copy-number ColE1/pMB1/pBR322/pUC origin of replication
    784..838     +  CDS            lacI (fragment): lac repressor; lacI; The lac repressor binds to the lac operator to inhibit transcription in E. coli. This inhibition can be relieved by adding lactose or isopropyl-β-D-thiogalactopyranoside (IPTG).
    844..937     +  rep_origin     SV40 ori (fragment): SV40 origin of replication
    962..999     +  CDS            lacI (fragment): lac repressor; lacI; The lac repressor binds to the lac operator to inhibit transcription in E. coli. This inhibition can be relieved by adding lactose or isopropyl-β-D-thiogalactopyranoside (IPTG).
   1012..1033    +  protein_bind   CAP binding site: CAP binding activates transcription in the presence of cAMP. E. coli catabolite activator protein
   1048..1078    +  promoter       lac promoter: promoter for the E. coli lac operon
   1086..1102    +  protein_bind   lac operator: The lac repressor binds to the lac operator to inhibit transcription in E. coli. This inhibition can be relieved by adding lactose or isopropyl-β-D-thiogalactopyranoside (IPTG). lac repressor encoded by lacI
   1136..1219    +  polyA_signal   SV40 poly(A) signal (fragment): SV40 polyadenylation signal
   1386..1715    +  CDS            nef (fragment): NEF_HV1BR - Experimental evidence at protein level: Swiss-Prot protein existence level 1. Extracellular Nef protein targets CD4(+) T-lymphocytes for apoptosis by interacting with CXCR4 surface receptors (PubMed:14990729). From Human immunodeficiency virus type 1 group M subtype B (isolate BRU/LAI) (HIV-1).
   1763..2020    +  LTR            5' LTR (truncated): truncated 5' long terminal repeat (LTR) from HIV-1
   2067..2192    +  misc_feature   HIV-1 Ψ: packaging signal of human immunodeficiency virus type 1
   2176..2514    +  CDS            HIV-1 gag (fragment): gag protein from human immunodeficiency virus 1; gag
   2689..2922    +  misc_feature   RRE: The Rev response element (RRE) of HIV-1 allows for Rev-dependent mRNA export from the nucleus to the cytoplasm.
   3299..3399    +  CDS            Rev (fragment): human immunodeficiency virus 1 (HIV-1) Rev protein; rev; enhances nuclear export of unspliced and incompletely spliced viral mRNAs
   3444..3561    +  misc_feature   cPPT/CTS: central polypurine tract and central termination sequence of HIV-1
   3613..3916    +  enhancer       CMV enhancer: human cytomegalovirus immediate early enhancer
   3917..4120    +  promoter       CMV promoter: human cytomegalovirus (CMV) immediate early promoter
   4122..4141    +  promoter       PLtetO-1 promoter (fragment): modified phage lambda PL promoter with tet operator sites (Lutz and Bujard, 1997)
   4143..4162    +  promoter       PLtetO-1 promoter (fragment): modified phage lambda PL promoter with tet operator sites (Lutz and Bujard, 1997)
   4170..4203    +  promoter       TRE3GV promoter (fragment): 3rd-generation Tet-responsive promoter that can be activated by binding of Tet-On® 3G, optimized for retroviral and lentiviral vectors
   4294..4320    +  CDS            3xHA (fragment): three tandem HA epitope tags
   4337..4354    +  protein_bind   attB1 (fragment): mutant version of attB; core recombination site for the Gateway® BP reaction BP Clonase™
   4360..4884    +  CDS            FTL: FRIL_HUMAN - Experimental evidence at protein level: Swiss-Prot protein existence level 1. Stores iron in a soluble, non-toxic, readily available form. Important for iron homeostasis. Iron is taken up in the ferrous form and deposited as ferric hydroxides after oxidation. Also plays a role in delivery of iron to cells. Mediates iron uptake in capsule cells of the developing kidney (By similarity). From Homo sapiens (Human).
   4886..4910    -  protein_bind   attB2: mutant version of attB; recombination site for the Gateway® BP reaction BP Clonase™
   4929..5428    +  promoter       PGK promoter: mouse phosphoglycerate kinase 1 promoter
   5449..6048    +  CDS            PuroR: puromycin N-acetyltransferase; pac from Streptomyces alboniger; confers resistance to puromycin
   6115..6703    +  misc_feature   WPRE: woodchuck hepatitis virus posttranscriptional regulatory element
   6711..6776    +  CDS            nef (fragment): NEF_HV1Z2 - Experimental evidence at protein level: Swiss-Prot protein existence level 1. Extracellular Nef protein targets CD4(+) T-lymphocytes for apoptosis by interacting with CXCR4 surface receptors. From Human immunodeficiency virus type 1 group M subtype D (isolate Z2/CDC-Z34) (HIV-1).
   6778..7011    +  LTR            3' LTR (ΔU3): self-inactivating 3' long terminal repeat (LTR) from HIV-1
   7216..7320    +  promoter       AmpR promoter: bla
   7321..8181    +  CDS            AmpR: β-lactamase; bla; confers resistance to ampicillin, carbenicillin, and related antibiotics
