[The description below was written by a language model from this plasmid's Addgene catalogue record and pLannotate feature annotations shown in this document.]
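Description:
p7127 pHAGE-P-CMVt-N-HA-GAW-FTL is an HIV-1-based, self-inactivating lentiviral expression plasmid carrying human ferritin light chain (FTL) with an N-terminal HA epitope tag. It is propagated in E. coli through a high-copy ColE1/pUC-type origin and selected with ampicillin via the β-lactamase gene. A recombination-tolerant strain is recorded for growth, as is usual for LTR-containing plasmids. The viral portion contains a truncated 5' LTR, the Ψ packaging signal with a partial gag sequence, the Rev response element, the cPPT/CTS and a ΔU3 3' LTR. These elements allow the genome to be packaged when helper functions are supplied in trans, and integration leaves a provirus whose LTR promoter activity is disabled.

The FTL coding sequence was introduced by Gateway recombination and is flanked by attB1 and attB2 sites, downstream of the backbone-encoded HA tag. Expression is driven by the CMV enhancer/promoter, which is followed immediately by short sequences annotated as tet operator-like fragments. This fits the "CMVt" name and suggests a tetracycline-regulatable CMV promoter, although the record lists the promoter only as CMV. A mouse PGK promoter separately drives puromycin N-acetyltransferase for selecting transduced mammalian cells, and a WPRE upstream of the 3' LTR enhances transcript expression.

The stated purpose is simply FTL expression. The associated study was a proteomic analysis of cellular interactors of the ubiquitin ligase HERC2, so HA-tagged FTL was probably used for epitope-based detection or pull-down. The sequenced record is 8,339 nt, shorter than the 10,400 bp catalogue total, and the annotated FTL CDS is 525 bp against a listed insert size of 630 bp.
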