Addgene plasmid #100153: p7127 pHAGE-P-CMVt-N-HA-GAW-FTL
Purpose: Expresses FTL
Depositing lab: Peter Howley. Depositing organization: Harvard Medical School. Publication: Proteomic analysis and identification of cellular interactors of the giant ubiquitin ligase HERC2. Galligan JT, Martinez-Noel G, Arndt V, Hayes S, Chittenden TW, Harper JW, Howley PM. J Proteome Res. 2015 Feb 6;14(2):953-66. doi: 10.1021/pr501005v. Epub 2014 Dec 15. PubMed 25476789.
Backbone
  Vector backbone: PHAGE-P-CMVt-N-HA-GAW
  Backbone size w/o insert (bp): 7800
  Total vector size (bp): 10400
  Vector type: Mammalian Expression, Lentiviral
  Selectable markers: Puromycin
Growth in bacteria
  Bacterial resistance: Ampicillin, 100 μg/mL
  Growth temperature: 37°C
  Growth strain: NEB Stable
  Copy number: Unknown
Gene/Insert
  Gene/Insert name: FTL
  Species: H. sapiens (human)
  Insert size (bp): 630
  Entrez Gene: FTL (a.k.a. FTL1, LFTD, NBIA3)
  Promoter: CMV
  Tag / fusion protein: HA (N terminal on backbone)
  Cloning method: Gateway Cloning
  Sequencing primers: 5′ M13F
Terms and licenses: Academic/Nonprofit Terms; Industry Terms: Not Available to Industry
How to cite: p7127 pHAGE-P-CMVt-N-HA-GAW-FTL was a gift from Peter Howley (Addgene plasmid # 100153 ; http://n2t.net/addgene:100153 ; RRID:Addgene_100153)
